Addgene plasmid #36125: PcDNA-DEST53-CypB-Nucl2 N-term GFP
Depositing lab: Patrick Van Oostveldt. Depositing organization: University of Ghent. Publication: Spatiotemporal behavior of nuclear cyclophilin B indicates a role in RNA transcription. Dieriks B, Van Oostveldt P. Int J Mol Med. 2012 Mar 13. doi: 10.3892/ijmm.2012.937. PubMed 22426501.
Backbone
  Vector backbone: pcDNA-DEST53
  Backbone manufacturer: Invitrogen
  Backbone size w/o insert (bp): 7767
  Vector type: Mammalian Expression
  Selectable markers: Neomycin (select with G418)
Growth in bacteria
  Bacterial resistance: Ampicillin, 100 μg/mL
  Growth temperature: 37°C
  Growth strain: DH5alpha
  Copy number: High Copy
Gene/Insert
  Gene/Insert name: cyclophilin B (alt name: Peptidyl-prolyl cis-trans isomerase B)
  Species: H. sapiens (human)
  Mutation: contains CypB AA 34-211
  Entrez Gene: PPIB (a.k.a. CYP-S1, CYPB, HEL-S-39, OI9, SCYLP)
  Promoter: CMV
  Tag / fusion protein: GFP (N terminal on backbone)
  Cloning method: Gateway Cloning
  Sequencing primers: 5′ CMV-F; 3′ BGH-rev
Terms and licenses: Academic/Nonprofit Terms; Industry Terms: Not Available to Industry
How to cite: PcDNA-DEST53-CypB-Nucl2 N-term GFP was a gift from Patrick Van Oostveldt (Addgene plasmid # 36125 ; http://n2t.net/addgene:36125 ; RRID:Addgene_36125)
