[The description below was written by a language model from this plasmid's Addgene catalogue record.]
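Description:
PcDNA-DEST53-CypB-Nucl2 N-term GFP is a mammalian expression plasmid built on the Invitrogen pcDNA-DEST53 Gateway destination backbone. It is maintained as a high-copy plasmid in E. coli under ampicillin selection, and it carries a neomycin resistance marker so that transfected mammalian cells can be selected with G418, for example to derive stable lines. No feature table is supplied with the record, so details such as the specific origins of replication, polyadenylation signals and recombination scars are not documented here. However, the listed sequencing primers (a CMV forward and a BGH reverse primer) indicate that the insert lies between the CMV promoter and a BGH terminator region.

The payload is a truncated form of human cyclophilin B (PPIB, peptidyl-prolyl cis-trans isomerase B), covering amino acids 34–211 rather than the full-length protein. It was introduced by Gateway recombination, which places the coding sequence in frame behind the GFP supplied by the backbone. The strong constitutive CMV promoter therefore drives expression of an N-terminally GFP-tagged CypB fragment. The record does not explain the rationale for the truncation or the meaning of "Nucl2" in the name, although the name points to a variant designed to examine nuclear or nucleolar localisation.

The associated publication concerns the spatiotemporal behaviour of nuclear cyclophilin B and its possible role in RNA transcription. The construct is therefore suited to fluorescence imaging of the subcellular distribution and dynamics of this CypB fragment in transfected mammalian cells, probably alongside other CypB variants.
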