>Addgene plasmid #36125 | PcDNA-DEST53-CypB-Nucl2 N-term GFP | depositor partial sequence | sequence record 44785 | PcDNA-DEST53-CypB-Nucl2 N-term GFP sequence 1218 bps
ACTATGTGGGGATGAGAGAGAGGGGCCCAAAGTCACCGTCAAGGTGTATTTTGACCTACGAATTGGAGAT
GAAGATGTAGGCCGGGTGATCTTTGGTCTCTTCGGAAAGACTGTTCCAAAAACAGTGGATAATTTTGTGG
CCTTAGCTACAGGAGAGAAAGGATTTGGCTACAAAAACAGCAAATTCCATCGTGTAATCAAGGACTTCAT
GATCCAGGGCGGAGACTTCACCAGGGGAGATGGCACAGGAGGAAAGAGCATCTACGGTGAGCGCTTCCCC
GATGAGAACTTCAAACTGAAGCACTACGGGCCTGGCTGGGTGAGCATGGCCAACGCAGGCAAAGACACCA
ACGGCTCCCAGTTCTTCATCACGACAGTCAAGACAGCCTGGCTAGATGGCAAGCATGTGGTGTTTGGCAA
AGTTCTAGAGGGCATGGAGGTGGTGCGGAAGGTGGAGAGCACCAAGACAGACAGCCGGGATAAACCCCTG
AAGGATGTGATCATCGCAGACTGCGGCAAGATCGAGGTGGAGAAGCCCTTTTAGAACCCAGCTTTCTTGT
ACAAAGTTGGCATTATAAGAAAGCATTGCTTATCAATTTGTTGCAACGAACAGGTCACTATCAGTCAAAA
TAAAATCATTATTTGCCATCCAGCTGATATCCCCTATAGTGAGTCGTATTACATGGTCATAGCTGTTTCC
TGGCAGCTCTGGCCCGTGTCTCAAATCTCTGATGTTACATTGCACAAGATAAAAATATATCATCATGAAC
AATAAAACTGTCTGCTTACATAAACAGTAATACAAGGGGTGTTATGAGCCATATTCAACGGGAAACGTCG
AGGCCGCGATTAAATTCCAACATGGATGCTGATTTATATGGGTATAAATGGGCTCGCGATAATGTCGGGC
AATCAGGTGCGACCATCTATCGCTTGTATGGGAAAGCCCGATGCGCCAGAGTTGTTTCTGAAACATGGCA
AAGGTAGCGTTGCCAATGATGTTAACAGAATGAGATGGTCAGACTAACTGGCTGACGTACTTATGCCTTC
TCCGACATCAGCATTTTATCCGTACTCTGGATGGATGCATGGTAACTCACCACTGCCGATCCCGTAAACA
GCATCAGGATAAAGAAATTCCTGATTCAAGTGGAAAATGTTGATGCCTTGCAGGTTCCTGCCCGTGCATT
CGATCCTGTTTGTAATGTCATTTACACG
