>Addgene plasmid #36125 | PcDNA-DEST53-CypB-Nucl2 N-term GFP | depositor partial sequence | sequence record 44786 | PcDNA-DEST53-CypB-Nucl2 N-term GFP sequence 876 bps
CACCCCTCCCGGGCCCGTTGCTTCACAACGTTCAAATCCGCTCCCGGCGGATTTGTCTTACTCAGGAGAG
CGTTCACCGACAAACAACAGATAAAACGAAAGGCCCAGTCTTCCGACTGAGCCTTTCGTTTTATTTGATG
CCTGGCAGTTCCCTACTCTCGCGTTAACGCTAGCATGGATGTTTTCCCAGTCACGACGTTGTAAAACGAC
GGCCAGTCTTAAGCTCGGGCCCCAAATAATGATTTTATTTTGACTGATAGTGACCTGTTCGTTGCAACAA
ATTGATGAGCAATGCTTTTTTATAATGCCAACTTTGTACAAAAAAGCAGGCTTCACCATGGATGAGAAGA
AGAAGGGGCCCAAAGTCACCGTCAAGGTGTATTTTGACCTACGAATTGGAGATGAAGATGTAGGCCGGGT
GATCTTTGGTCTCTTCGGAAAGACTGTTCCAAAAACAGTGGATAATTTTGTGGCCTTAGCTACAGGAGAG
AAAGGATTTGGCTACAAAAACAGCAAATTCCATCGTGTAATCAAGGACTTCATGATCCAGGGCGGAGACT
TCACCAGGGGAGATGGCACAGGAGGAAAGAGCATCTACGGTGAGCGCTTCCCCGATGAGAACTTCAAACT
GAAGCACTACGGGCCTGGCTGGGTGAGCATGGCCAACGCAGGCAAAGACACCAACGGCTCCCAGTTCTTC
ATCACGACAGTCAAGACAGCCTGGCTAGATGGCAAGCATGTGGTGTTTGGCAAAGTTCTAGAGGGCATGG
AGGTGGTGCGGAAGGTGGAGAGCACCAAGACAGACAGCCGGGATAAACCCCTGAAGGATGTGATCATCGC
AGACTGCGGCAAGATCGAGGTGAGAGCCCTATGGTG
