>Addgene plasmid #36125 | PcDNA-DEST53-CypB-Nucl2 N-term GFP | addgene partial sequence | sequence record 53891 | GFP-F 5'-GGTCCTTCTTGAGTTTGTAAC-3'
CAAAGCGGTTCCGGACCGGATCAAACAAGTTTGTACAAAAAAGCAGGCTTCACCATGGATGAGAAGAAGA
AGGGGCCCAAAGTCACCGTCAAGGTGTATTTTGACCTACGAATTGGAGATGAAGATGTAGGCCGGGTGAT
CTTTGGTCTCTTCGGAAAGACTGTTCCAAAAACAGTGGATAATTTTGTGGCCTTAGCTACAGGAGAGAAA
GGATTTGGCTACAAAAACAGCAAATTCCATCGTGTAATCAAGGACTTCATGATCCAGGGCGGAGACTTCA
CCAGGGGAGATGGCACAGGAGGAAAGAGCATCTACGGTGAGCGCTTCCCCGATGAGAACTTCAAACTGAA
GCACTACGGGCCTGGCTGGGTGAGCATGGCCAACGCAGGCAAAGACACCAACGGCTCCCAGTTCTTCATC
ACGACAGTCAAGACAGCCTGGCTAGATGGCAAGCATGTGGTGTTTGGCAAAGTTCTAGAGGGCATGGAGG
TGGTGCGGAAGGTGGAGAGCACCAAGACAGACAGCCGGGATAAACCCCTGAAGGATGTGATCATCGCAGA
CTGCGGCAAGATCGAGGTGGAGAAGCCCTTTTAGAACCCAGCTTTCTTGTACAAAGTGGTGATAATTAAT
TAAGATAAACCCGCTGATCAGCCTCGACTGTGCCTTCTAGTTGCCAGCCATCTGTTGTTTGCCCCTCCCC
CGTGCCTTCCTTGACCCTGGAAGGTGCCACTCCCACTGTCCTTTCCTAATAAAATGAGGAAATTGCATCG
CATTGTCTGAGTAGGTGTCATTCTATTCTGGGGGG
